Addgene plasmid #103314: LSB-hsa-miR-196a-5p
Purpose: Used to sense miRNA activity using fluorescence based tools. hsa-miR-196a-5p target in 3' UTR of of mKate. miRNA activity can be measured by the repression of mKate2 relative to EBFP2 fluorescent proteins . Plasmid is inherently unstable; please see Depositor Comments
Depositing lab: Ron Weiss. Depositing organization: Massachusetts Institute of Technology. Publication: A mixed antagonistic/synergistic miRNA repression model enables accurate predictions of multi-input miRNA sensor activity. Gam JJ, Babb J, Weiss R. Nat Commun. 2018 Jun 22;9(1):2430. doi: 10.1038/s41467-018-04575-0. PubMed 29934631.
Backbone
  Vector backbone: Low Sensor Backbone (LSB)
  Vector type: Mammalian Expression, Synthetic Biology
Growth in bacteria
  Bacterial resistance: Ampicillin and Kanamycin, 100 & 50 μg/mL
  Growth temperature: 30°C
  Growth strain: NEB Stable
  Copy number: High Copy
Gene/Insert
  Gene/Insert name: hsa-miR-196a-5p target
  Species: H. sapiens (human)
  Entrez Gene: MIR146A (a.k.a. MIRN146, MIRN146A, miR-146a, miRNA146A)
  Promoter: EF-1a
  Cloning method: Gibson Cloning
Terms and licenses: Academic/Nonprofit Terms; Industry Terms: Not Available to Industry
Depositor comments: Please note that this plasmid is inherently unstable due to a repeating poly A element. We recommend performing a diagnostic digest on multiple colonies upon receipt. The depositors would like to note the presence of several discrepancies between the depositor sequence and physical plasmid sequence. In particular, the sequences upstream and downstream of the puromycin coding region have 10 bp insertions which do not affect the ability to perform puromycin selection. The sequences for those regions within the physical plasmids are as follows: Upstream of Puro: GAATTCGACCGCCTGTCTCAAGGTGCCACC; Downstream of Puro: GCTTTGAGACTACGCGTGAATTCACTCCTC.
How to cite: LSB-hsa-miR-196a-5p was a gift from Ron Weiss (Addgene plasmid # 103314 ; http://n2t.net/addgene:103314 ; RRID:Addgene_103314)
