[The description below was written by a language model from this plasmid's Addgene catalogue record and pLannotate feature annotations shown in this document.]
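Description:
LSB-hsa-miR-196a-5p is an 11 kb mammalian expression plasmid built on the Low Sensor Backbone (LSB) and designed as a fluorescent sensor of microRNA activity in synthetic biology work. It is propagated in E. coli from a high-copy ColE1/pUC-type origin and carries both β-lactamase (ampicillin) and aph(3')-Ia (kanamycin) markers, with dual selection specified. A puromycin N-acetyltransferase coding sequence followed by a rabbit β-globin polyadenylation signal is also present for selection in mammalian cells. No promoter for it is annotated in the feature table.

The payload consists of two parallel transcription units, each driven by the human EF-1α core promoter with its intron A and terminated by a β-globin poly(A) signal. One expresses the red fluorescent protein mKate2 and the other the blue fluorescent protein EBFP2. Both coding sequences are flanked by attB4, attB1 and attB2 scars, indicating Gateway-style assembly of the units, while the record lists Gibson cloning for the insert. According to the catalogue entry, a target site for hsa-miR-196a-5p sits in the 3' UTR of mKate2. It is not annotated separately, but would fall in the gap between the mKate2 attB2 site and its β-globin sequences. When the miRNA is active in a transfected cell, mKate2 output is repressed while EBFP2 is unaffected. The red-to-blue ratio therefore reports miRNA activity normalised for plasmid delivery and expression capacity.

The depositor notes that the repeated poly(A) elements make the plasmid inherently unstable, and that the physical plasmid has short insertions flanking the puromycin coding region that do not affect selection. The linked Entrez gene entry names MIR146A, which is inconsistent with the miR-196a-5p target given in the construct name and purpose.
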