Features (pLannotate 1.2.2; 28 found; start..end, strand, type, name):
     87..675     -  rep_origin     ori: high-copy-number ColE1/pMB1/pBR322/pUC origin of replication
    846..1706    -  CDS            AmpR: β-lactamase; bla; confers resistance to ampicillin, carbenicillin, and related antibiotics
   1707..1778    -  promoter       AmpR promoter: bla
   1857..2456    +  CDS            PuroR: puromycin N-acetyltransferase; pac from Streptomyces alboniger; confers resistance to puromycin
   2461..2541    +  CDS            HBB (fragment): HBB_PONPY - Experimental evidence at transcript level: Swiss-Prot protein existence level 2. Involved in oxygen transport from the lung to the various peripheral tissues. From Pongo pygmaeus (Bornean orangutan).
   2612..2667    +  polyA_signal   β-globin poly(A) signal: rabbit β-globin polyadenylation signal (Gil and Proudfoot, 1987)
   3646..3666    +  protein_bind   attB4: mutant version of attB; core recombination site for the Gateway® BP reaction BP Clonase™
   3734..3945    +  promoter       EF-1α core promoter: core promoter for human elongation factor EF-1α
   3946..4884    +  intron         EF-1α intron A: intron upstream of the start codon of human EF-1α
   4911..4931    +  protein_bind   attB1: mutant version of attB; core recombination site for the Gateway® BP reaction BP Clonase™
   4951..5646    +  CDS            mKate2: mKate2 is a basic (constitutively fluorescent) red fluorescent protein published in 2009, derived from Entacmaea quadricolor. It is reported to be a rapidly-maturing monomer with moderate acid sensitivity.
   5666..5690    -  protein_bind   attB2: mutant version of attB; recombination site for the Gateway® BP reaction BP Clonase™
   5834..5908    +  CDS            HBB (fragment): HBB_PONPY - Experimental evidence at transcript level: Swiss-Prot protein existence level 2. Involved in oxygen transport from the lung to the various peripheral tissues. From Pongo pygmaeus (Bornean orangutan).
   5979..6034    +  polyA_signal   β-globin poly(A) signal: rabbit β-globin polyadenylation signal (Gil and Proudfoot, 1987)
   6418..6443    +  misc_feature   SA: splice acceptor site
   7115..7135    +  protein_bind   attB4: mutant version of attB; core recombination site for the Gateway® BP reaction BP Clonase™
   7203..7414    +  promoter       EF-1α core promoter: core promoter for human elongation factor EF-1α
   7415..8353    +  intron         EF-1α intron A: intron upstream of the start codon of human EF-1α
   8380..8400    +  protein_bind   attB1: mutant version of attB; core recombination site for the Gateway® BP reaction BP Clonase™
   8411..9127    +  CDS            EBFP2: EBFP2 is a basic (constitutively fluorescent) blue fluorescent protein published in 2007, derived from Aequorea victoria. It is reported to be a rapidly-maturing monomer with moderate acid sensitivity.
   9135..9159    -  protein_bind   attB2: mutant version of attB; recombination site for the Gateway® BP reaction BP Clonase™
   9163..9243    +  CDS            HBB (fragment): HBB_PONPY - Experimental evidence at transcript level: Swiss-Prot protein existence level 2. Involved in oxygen transport from the lung to the various peripheral tissues. From Pongo pygmaeus (Bornean orangutan).
   9314..9369    +  polyA_signal   β-globin poly(A) signal: rabbit β-globin polyadenylation signal (Gil and Proudfoot, 1987)
   9752..9774    -  protein_bind   lac operator (fragment): The lac repressor binds to the lac operator to inhibit transcription in E. coli. This inhibition can be relieved by adding lactose or isopropyl-β-D-thiogalactopyranoside (IPTG). lac repressor encoded by lacI
   9778..9808    -  promoter       lac promoter: promoter for the E. coli lac operon
   9823..9844    -  protein_bind   CAP binding site: CAP binding activates transcription in the presence of cAMP. E. coli catabolite activator protein
   9857..9896    -  CDS            lacI (fragment): lac repressor; lacI; The lac repressor binds to the lac operator to inhibit transcription in E. coli. This inhibition can be relieved by adding lactose or isopropyl-β-D-thiogalactopyranoside (IPTG).
  10069..10878   +  CDS            KanR: aminoglycoside phosphotransferase; aph(3')-Ia; confers resistance to kanamycin in bacteria or G418 (Geneticin®) in eukaryotes
>Addgene plasmid #103314 | LSB-hsa-miR-196a-5p | depositor full sequence | sequence record 195677 | Full Sequence
AATTGAGGGGATAACGCAGGAAAGAACATGTGAGCAAAAGGCCAGCAAAAGGCCAGGAACCGTAAAAAGG
CCGCGTTGCTGGCGTTTTTCCATAGGCTCCGCCCCCCTGACGAGCATCACAAAAATCGACGCTCAAGTCA
GAGGTGGCGAAACCCGACAGGACTATAAAGATACCAGGCGTTTCCCCCTGGAAGCTCCCTCGTGCGCTCT
CCTGTTCCGACCCTGCCGCTTACCGGATACCTGTCCGCCTTTCTCCCTTCGGGAAGCGTGGCGCTTTCTC
ATAGCTCACGCTGTAGGTATCTCAGTTCGGTGTAGGTCGTTCGCTCCAAGCTGGGCTGTGTGCACGAACC
CCCCGTTCAGCCCGACCGCTGCGCCTTATCCGGTAACTATCGTCTTGAGTCCAACCCGGTAAGACACGAC
TTATCGCCACTGGCAGCAGCCACTGGTAACAGGATTAGCAGAGCGAGGTATGTAGGCGGTGCTACAGAGT
TCTTGAAGTGGTGGCCTAACTACGGCTACACTAGAAGAACAGTATTTGGTATCTGCGCTCTGCTGAAGCC
AGTTACCTTCGGAAAAAGAGTTGGTAGCTCTTGATCCGGCAAACAAACCACCGCTGGTAGCGGTGGTTTT
TTTGTTTGCAAGCAGCAGATTACGCGCAGAAAAAAAGGATCTCAAGAAGATCCTTTGATCTTTTCTACGG
GGTCTGACGCTCAGTGGAACGAAAACTCACGTTAAGGGATTTTGGTCATGAGATTATCAAAAAGGATCTT
CACCTAGATCCTTTTAAATTAAAAATGAAGTTTTAAATCAATCTAAAGTATATATGAGTAAACTTGGTCT
GACAGTTACCAATGCTTAATCAGTGAGGCACCTATCTCAGCGATCTGTCTATTTCGTTCATCCATAGTTG
CCTGACTCCCCGTCGTGTAGATAACTACGATACGGGAGGGCTTACCATCTGGCCCCAGTGCTGCAATGAT
ACCGCGAGAACCACGCTCACCGGCTCCAGATTTATCAGCAATAAACCAGCCAGCCGGAAGGGCCGAGCGC
AGAAGTGGTCCTGCAACTTTATCCGCCTCCATCCAGTCTATTAATTGTTGCCGGGAAGCTAGAGTAAGTA
GTTCGCCAGTTAATAGTTTGCGCAACGTTGTTGCCATTGCTACAGGCATCGTGGTGTCACGCTCGTCGTT
TGGTATGGCTTCATTCAGCTCCGGTTCCCAACGATCAAGGCGAGTTACATGATCCCCCATGTTGTGCAAA
AAAGCGGTTAGCTCCTTCGGTCCTCCGATCGTTGTCAGAAGTAAGTTGGCCGCAGTGTTATCACTCATGG
TTATGGCAGCACTGCATAATTCTCTTACTGTCATGCCATCCGTAAGATGCTTTTCTGTGACTGGTGAGTA
CTCAACCAAGTCATTCTGAGAATAGTGTATGCGGCGACCGAGTTGCTCTTGCCCGGCGTCAATACGGGAT
AATACCGCGCCACATAGCAGAACTTTAAAAGTGCTCATCATTGGAAAACGTTCTTCGGGGCGAAAACTCT
CAAGGATCTTACCGCTGTTGAGATCCAGTTCGATGTAACCCACTCGTGCACCCAACTGATCTTCAGCATC
TTTTACTTTCACCAGCGTTTCTGGGTGAGCAAAAACAGGAAGGCAAAATGCCGCAAAAAAGGGAATAAGG
GCGACACGGAAATGTTGAATACTCATACTCTTCCTTTTTCAATATTATTGAAGCATTTATCAGGGTTATT
GTCTCATGAGCGGATACATATTTGAATGTAGCTCCGAATTTCTCGAGGGCTTGTCGACGACGGCGGTCTC
CGTCGTCAGGATCATGAATTCGACCCGCCTGCCACCATGACCGAGTACAAGCCCACGGTGCGCCTCGCCA
CCCGCGACGACGTCCCCCGGGCCGTACGCACCCTCGCCGCCGCGTTCGCCGACTACCCCGCCACGCGCCA
CACCGTCGACCCGGACCGCCACATCGAGCGGGTCACCGAGCTGCAAGAACTCTTCCTCACGCGCGTCGGG
CTCGACATCGGCAAGGTGTGGGTCGCGGACGACGGCGCCGCGGTGGCGGTCTGGACCACGCCGGAGAGCG
TCGAAGCGGGGGCGGTGTTCGCCGAGATCGGCCCGCGCATGGCCGAGTTGAGCGGTTCCCGGCTGGCCGC
GCAGCAACAGATGGAAGGCCTCCTGGCGCCGCACCGGCCCAAGGAGCCCGCGTGGTTCCTGGCCACCGTC
GGCGTCTCGCCCGACCACCAGGGCAAGGGTCTGGGCAGCGCCGTCGTGCTCCCCGGAGTGGAGGCGGCCG
AGCGCGCCGGGGTGCCCGCCTTCCTGGAGACATCCGCGCCCCGCAACCTCCCCTTCTACGAGCGGCTCGG
CTTCACCGTCACCGCCGACGTCGAGGTGCCCGAAGGACCGCGCACCTGGTGCATGACCCGCAAGCCCGGT
GCCTGATACGCGTGAATTCACTCCTCAGGTGCAGGCTGCCTATCAGAAGGTGGTGGCTGGTGTGGCCAAT
GCCCTGGCTCACAAATACCACTGAGATCTTTTTCCCTCTGCCAAAAATTATGGGGACATCATGAAGCCCC
TTGAGCATCTGACTTCTGGCTAATAAAGGAAATTTATTTTCATTGCAATAGTGTGTTGGAATTTTTTGTG
TCTCTCACTCGGAAGGACATATGGGAGGGCAAATCATTTAAAACATCAGAATGAGTATTTGGTTTAGAGT
TTGGCAACATATGCCCATATGCTGGCTGCCATGAACAAAGGTTGGCTATAAAGAGGTCATCAGTATATGA
AACAGCCCCCTGCTGTCCATTCCTTATTCCATAGAAAAGCCTTGACTTGAGGTTAGATTTTTTTTATATT
TTGTTTTGTGTTATTTTTTTCTTTAACATCCCTAAAATTTTCCTTACATGTTTTACTAGCCAGATTTTTC
CTCCTCTCCTGACTACTCCCAGTCATAGCTGTCCCTCTTCTCTTATGGAGATCCCTCGACCTGCAGCCCA
AGCTTGAATTCTCTAGAATTACCCTGTTATCCCTATGCTTGGTTTACCGAGCTCTTATTGGTTTTCAAAC
TTCATTGACTGTGCCCAACGCGCCTGGGAGCTCACGGGGACAGCCCCCCCCCAAAGCCCCCAGGGATGTA
ATTACGTCCCTCCCCCGCTAGGGGGCAGCAGCGAGCCGCCCGGGGCTCCGCTCCGGTCCGGCGCTCCCCC
CGCATCCCCGAGCCGGCAGCGTGCGGGGACAGCCCGGGCACGGGGAAGGTGGCACGGGATCGCTTTCCTC
TGAACGCTTCTCGCTGCTCTTTGAGCCTGCAGACACCTGGGGGGATACGGGGAAAAAGCTAGGCTGAAAG
ACCGGTTCTTAGAATGACACGCGCCTGGGAGCTCACGGGGACAGCCCCCCCCCAAAGCCCCCAGGGATGT
AATTACGTCCCTCCCCCGCTAGGGGGCAGCAGCGAGCCGCCCGGGGCTCCGCTCCGGTCCGGCGCTCCCC
CCGCATCCCCGAGCCGGCAGCGTGCGGGGACAGCCCGGGCACGGGGAAGGTGGCACGGGATCGCTTTCCT
CTGAACGCTTCTCGCTGCTCTTTGAGCCTGCAGACACCTGGGGGGATACGGGGAAAAAGCTAACTTCTGA
GACGACAACTTTGTATAGAAAAGTTGGCTCCGAATTCGCCCTTGACAGCAGAGATCCAGTTTGGTTAATT
AATTGGCTCCGGTGCCCGTCAGTGGGCAGAGCGCACATCGCCCACAGTCCCCGAGAAGTTGTGGGGAGGG
GTCGGCAATTGAACCGGTGCCTAGAGAAGGTGGCGCGGGGTAAACTGGGAAAGTGATGTCGTGTACTGGC
TCCGCCTTTTTCCCGAGGGTGGGGGAGAACCGTATATAAGTGCAGTAGTCGCCGTGAACGTTCTTTTTCG
CAACGGGTTTGCCGCCAGAACACAGGTAAGTGCCGTGTGTGGTTCCCGCGGGCCTGGCCTCTTTACGGGT
TATGGCCCTTGCGTGCCTTGAATTACTTCCACCTGGCTGCAGTACGTGATTCTTGATCCCGAGCTTCGGG
TTGGAAGTGGGTGGGAGAGTTCGAGGCCTTGCGCTTAAGGAGCCCCTTCGCCTCGTGCTTGAGTTGAGGC
CTGGCCTGGGCGCTGGGGCCGCCGCGTGCGAATCTGGTGGCACCTTCGCGCCTGTCTCGCTGCTTTCGAT
AAGTCTCTAGCCATTTAAAATTTTTGATGACCTGCTGCGACGCTTTTTTTCTGGCAAGATAGTCTTGTAA
ATGCGGGCCAAGATCTGCACACTGGTATTTCGGTTTTTGGGGCCGCGGGCGGCGACGGGGCCCGTGCGTC
CCAGCGCACATGTTCGGCGAGGCGGGGCCTGCGAGCGCGGCCACCGAGAATCGGACGGGGGTAGTCTCAA
GCTGGCCGGCCTGCTCTGGTGCCTGGCCTCGCGCCGCCGTGTATCGCCCCGCCCTGGGCGGCAAGGCTGG
CCCGGTCGGCACCAGTTGCGTGAGCGGAAAGATGGCCGCTTCCCGGCCCTGCTGCAGGGAGCTCAAAATG
GAGGACGCGGCGCTCGGGAGAGCGGGCGGGTGAGTCACCCACACAAAGGAAAAGGGCCTTTCCGTCCTCA
GCCGTCGCTTCATGTGACTCCACGGAGTACCGGGCGCCGTCCAGGCACCTCGATTAGTTCTCGAGCTTTT
GGAGTACGTCGTCTTTAGGTTGGGGGGAGGGGTTTTATGCGATGGAGTTTCCCCACACTGAGTGGGTGGA
GACTGAAGTTAGGCCAGCTTGGCACTTGATGTAATTCTCCTTGGAATTTGCCCTTTTTGAGTTTGGATCT
TGGTTCATTCTCAAGCCTCAGACAGTGGTTCAAAGTTTTTTTCTTCCATTTCAGGTGTCGTGAGAAGGGC
GAATTCGACCCAAGTTTGTACAAAAAAGCAGGCTGGATCCAGGTGCCACCATGGTGAGCGAGCTGATTAA
GGAGAACATGCACATGAAGCTGTACATGGAGGGCACCGTGAACAACCACCACTTCAAGTGCACATCCGAG
GGCGAAGGCAAGCCCTACGAGGGCACCCAGACCATGAGAATCAAGGCGGTCGAGGGCGGCCCTCTCCCCT
TCGCCTTCGACATCCTGGCTACCAGCTTCATGTACGGCAGCAAAACCTTCATCAACCACACCCAGGGCAT
CCCCGACTTCTTTAAGCAGTCCTTCCCCGAGGGCTTCACATGGGAGAGAGTCACCACATACGAAGATGGG
GGCGTGCTGACCGCTACCCAGGACACCAGCCTCCAGGACGGCTGCCTCATCTACAACGTCAAGATCAGAG
GGGTGAACTTCCCATCCAACGGCCCTGTGATGCAGAAGAAAACACTCGGCTGGGAGGCCTCCACCGAGAC
ACTGTACCCCGCTGACGGCGGCCTGGAAGGCAGAGCCGACATGGCCCTGAAGCTCGTGGGCGGGGGCCAC
CTGATCTGCAACCTTAAGACCACATACAGATCCAAGAAACCCGCTAAGAACCTCAAGATGCCCGGCGTCT
ACTATGTGGACAGGAGACTGGAAAGAATCAAGGAGGCCGACAAAGAGACATACGTCGAGCAGCACGAGGT
GGCTGTGGCCAGATACTGCGACCTCCCTAGCAAACTGGGGCACAAACTTAATTGAGAATTCTACCACCCA
GCTTTCTTGTACAAAGTGGTACGTCTCAAGACCAGAGGTCTCTGCTTGATGACTGCCCAACAACATGAAA
CTACCTACCCAACAACATGAAACTACCTACCCAACAACATGAAACTACCTACCCAACAACATGAAACTAC
CTACAACCAGAAGAGACCTGTGCTTCACTCCTCAGGTGCAGGCTGCCTATCAGAAGGTGGTGGCTGGTGT
GGCCAATGCCCTGGCTCACAAATACCACTGAGATCTTTTTCCCTCTGCCAAAAATTATGGGGACATCATG
AAGCCCCTTGAGCATCTGACTTCTGGCTAATAAAGGAAATTTATTTTCATTGCAATAGTGTGTTGGAATT
TTTTGTGTCTCTCACTCGGAAGGACATATGGGAGGGCAAATCATTTAAAACATCAGAATGAGTATTTGGT
TTAGAGTTTGGCAACATATGCCCATATGCTGGCTGCCATGAACAAAGGTTGGCTATAAAGAGGTCATCAG
TATATGAAACAGCCCCCTGCTGTCCATTCCTTATTCCATAGAAAAGCCTTGACTTGAGGTTAGATTTTTT
TTATATTTTGTTTTGTGTTATTTTTTTCTTTAACATCCCTAAAATTTTCCTTACATGTTTTACTAGCCAG
ATTTTTCCTCCTCTCCTGACTACTCCCAGTCATAGCTGTCCCTCTTCTCTTATGGAGATCCCGAGCGGTG
CGTTTTTATGCTTGTAGTATTGTATAATGTTTTTAAGATCCAAGCTTCTGACCTCTTCTCTTCCTCCCAC
AGGGCCTCGAGACAATTGCATCGATGGTACCAGTGAAAGTCTGCAATGAATTCGAGTTGGCGCGCCTGTC
ATTCTAAATCTCTCTTTCAGCCTAAAGCTTTTTCCCCGTATCCCCCCAGGTGTCTGCAGGCTCAAAGAGC
AGCGAGAAGCGTTCAGAGGAAAGCGATCCCGTGCCACCTTCCCCGTGCCCGGGCTGTCCCCGCACGCTGC
CGGCTCGGGGATGCGGGGGGAGCGCCGGACCGGAGCGGAGCCCCGGGCGGCTCGCTGCTGCCCCCTAGCG
GGGGAGGGACGTAATTACATCCCTGGGGGCTTTGGGAGGGGGCTGTCCCCGTGAGCTCCCAGGCGCGCCT
GTCATTCTAAATCTCTCTTTCAGCCTAAAGCTTTTTCCCCGTATCCCCCCAGGTGTCTGCAGGCTCAAAG
AGCAGCGAGAAGCGTTCAGAGGAAAGCGATCCCGTGCCACCTTCCCCGTGCCCGGGCTGTCCCCGCACGC
TGCCGGCTCGGGGATGCGGGGGGAGCGCCGGACCGGAGCGGAGCCCCGGGCGGCTCGCTGCTGCCCCCTA
GCGGGGGAGGGACGTAATTACATCCCTGGGGGCTTTGGGGGGGGGCTGTCCCCGTGAGCTCCCAGGCGCG
CCAACTCGGTACCGTATCGATGTCGACGTTAACGCTAGTGATATCAACTTTGTATAGAAAAGTTGGCTCC
GAATTCGCCCTTGACAGCAGAGATCCAGTTTGGTTAATTAATTGGCTCCGGTGCCCGTCAGTGGGCAGAG
CGCACATCGCCCACAGTCCCCGAGAAGTTGTGGGGAGGGGTCGGCAATTGAACCGGTGCCTAGAGAAGGT
GGCGCGGGGTAAACTGGGAAAGTGATGTCGTGTACTGGCTCCGCCTTTTTCCCGAGGGTGGGGGAGAACC
GTATATAAGTGCAGTAGTCGCCGTGAACGTTCTTTTTCGCAACGGGTTTGCCGCCAGAACACAGGTAAGT
GCCGTGTGTGGTTCCCGCGGGCCTGGCCTCTTTACGGGTTATGGCCCTTGCGTGCCTTGAATTACTTCCA
CCTGGCTGCAGTACGTGATTCTTGATCCCGAGCTTCGGGTTGGAAGTGGGTGGGAGAGTTCGAGGCCTTG
CGCTTAAGGAGCCCCTTCGCCTCGTGCTTGAGTTGAGGCCTGGCCTGGGCGCTGGGGCCGCCGCGTGCGA
ATCTGGTGGCACCTTCGCGCCTGTCTCGCTGCTTTCGATAAGTCTCTAGCCATTTAAAATTTTTGATGAC
CTGCTGCGACGCTTTTTTTCTGGCAAGATAGTCTTGTAAATGCGGGCCAAGATCTGCACACTGGTATTTC
GGTTTTTGGGGCCGCGGGCGGCGACGGGGCCCGTGCGTCCCAGCGCACATGTTCGGCGAGGCGGGGCCTG
CGAGCGCGGCCACCGAGAATCGGACGGGGGTAGTCTCAAGCTGGCCGGCCTGCTCTGGTGCCTGGCCTCG
CGCCGCCGTGTATCGCCCCGCCCTGGGCGGCAAGGCTGGCCCGGTCGGCACCAGTTGCGTGAGCGGAAAG
ATGGCCGCTTCCCGGCCCTGCTGCAGGGAGCTCAAAATGGAGGACGCGGCGCTCGGGAGAGCGGGCGGGT
GAGTCACCCACACAAAGGAAAAGGGCCTTTCCGTCCTCAGCCGTCGCTTCATGTGACTCCACGGAGTACC
GGGCGCCGTCCAGGCACCTCGATTAGTTCTCGAGCTTTTGGAGTACGTCGTCTTTAGGTTGGGGGGAGGG
GTTTTATGCGATGGAGTTTCCCCACACTGAGTGGGTGGAGACTGAAGTTAGGCCAGCTTGGCACTTGATG
TAATTCTCCTTGGAATTTGCCCTTTTTGAGTTTGGATCTTGGTTCATTCTCAAGCCTCAGACAGTGGTTC
AAAGTTTTTTTCTTCCATTTCAGGTGTCGTGAGAAGGGCGAATTCGACCCAAGTTTGTACAAAAAAGCAG
GCTCGCCACCATGGTGAGCAAGGGCGAGGAGCTGTTCACCGGGGTGGTGCCCATCCTGGTCGAGCTGGAC
GGCGACGTAAACGGCCACAAGTTCAGCGTGAGGGGCGAGGGCGAGGGCGATGCCACCAACGGCAAGCTGA
CCCTGAAGTTCATCTGCACCACCGGCAAGCTGCCCGTGCCCTGGCCCACCCTCGTGACCACCCTGAGCCA
CGGCGTGCAGTGCTTCGCCCGCTACCCCGACCACATGAAGCAGCACGACTTCTTCAAGTCCGCCATGCCC
GAAGGCTACGTCCAGGAGCGCACCATCTTCTTCAAGGACGACGGCACCTACAAGACCCGCGCCGAGGTGA
AGTTCGAGGGCGACACCCTAGTGAACCGCATCGAGCTGAAGGGCGTCGACTTCAAGGAGGACGGCAACAT
CCTGGGGCACAAGCTGGAGTACAACTTCAACAGCCACAACATCTATATCATGGCCGTCAAGCAGAAGAAC
GGCATCAAGGTGAACTTCAAGATCCGCCACAACGTGGAGGACGGCAGCGTGCAGCTCGCCGACCACTACC
AGCAGAACACCCCCATCGGCGACGGCCCCGTGCTGCTGCCCGACAGCCACTACCTGAGCACCCAGTCCGT
GCTGAGCAAAGACCCCAACGAGAAGCGCGATCACATGGTCCTGCTGGAGTTCCGCACCGCCGCCGGGATC
ACTCTCGGCATGGACGAGCTGTACAAGTAATACCACCCAGCTTTCTTGTACAAAGTGGTACGCGTGAATT
CACTCCTCAGGTGCAGGCTGCCTATCAGAAGGTGGTGGCTGGTGTGGCCAATGCCCTGGCTCACAAATAC
CACTGAGATCTTTTTCCCTCTGCCAAAAATTATGGGGACATCATGAAGCCCCTTGAGCATCTGACTTCTG
GCTAATAAAGGAAATTTATTTTCATTGCAATAGTGTGTTGGAATTTTTTGTGTCTCTCACTCGGAAGGAC
ATATGGGAGGGCAAATCATTTAAAACATCAGAATGAGTATTTGGTTTAGAGTTTGGCAACATATGCCCAT
ATGCTGGCTGCCATGAACAAAGGTTGGCTATAAAGAGGTCATCAGTATATGAAACAGCCCCCTGCTGTCC
ATTCCTTATTCCATAGAAAAGCCTTGACTTGAGGTTAGATTTTTTTTATATTTTGTTTTGTGTTATTTTT
TTCTTTAACATCCCTAAAATTTTCCTTACATGTTTTACTAGCCAGATTTTTCCTCCTCTCCTGACTACTC
CCAGTCATAGCTGTCCCTCTTCTCTTATGGAGATCCCTCGACCTGCAGCCCAAGCTTGGCGTAATCATGG
TCATAGCTGTTTCCTGTGTGAAATTGTTATCCGCTCACAATTCCACACAACATACGAGCCGGAAGCATAA
AGTGTAAAGCCTGGGGTGCCTAATGAGTGAGCTAACTCACATTAATTGCGTTGCGCTCACTGCCCGCTTT
CCAGTCGGGAAACCTGTCGTGCCAGCGGATCGACAGTACTAAGCTTGGTCTAATACCCAATCTCTCGTCT
TATCCAGATGTTTTATACGCCTCTGGCCCGTGTCTCAAAATCTCTGATGTTACATTGCACAAGATAAAAT
AATATCATCATGAACAATAAAACTGTCTGCTTACATAAACAGTAATACAAGGGGTGTTATGAGCCATATT
CAACGGGAAACGTCGAGGCCGCGATTAAATTCCAACATGGATGCTGATTTATATGGGTATAAATGGGCTC
GCGATAATGTCGGGCAATCAGGTGCGACAATCTATCGCTTGTATGGGAAGCCCGATGCGCCAGAGTTGTT
TCTGAAACATGGCAAAGGTAGCGTTGCCAATGATGTTACAGATGAGATGGTCAGACTAAACTGGCTGACG
GAATTTATGCCTCTTCCGACCATCAAGCATTTTATCCGTACTCCTGATGATGCATGGTTACTCACCACTG
CGATCCCCGGAAAAACAGCATTCCAGGTATTAGAAGAATATCCTGATTCAGGTGAAAATATTGTTGATGC
GCTGGCAGTGTTCCTGCGCCGGTTGCATTCGATTCCTGTTTGTAATTGTCCTTTTAACAGCGATCGCGTA
TTTCGTCTCGCTCAGGCGCAATCACGAATGAATAACGGTTTGGTTGATGCGAGTGATTTTGATGACGAGC
GTAATGGCTGGCCTGTTGAACAAGTCTGGAAAGAAATGCATAAACTTTTGCCATTCTCACCGGATTCAGT
CGTCACTCATGGTGATTTCTCACTTGATAACCTTATTTTTGACGAGGGGAAATTAATAGGTTGTATTGAT
GTTGGACGAGTCGGAATCGCAGACCGATACCAGGATCTTGCCATCCTATGGAACTGCCTCGGTGAGTTTT
CTCCTTCATTACAGAAACGGCTTTTTCAAAAATATGGTATTGATAATCCTGATATGAATAAATTGCAGTT
TCATTTGATGCTCGATGAGTTTTTCTAATCAGAATTGGTTAATTGGTTGTAACACTGGCAGAGCATTACG
CTGACTTGACGGGACGGCGCAAGCTCATGACCAAAATCCCTTAACGTGAGTTACGCGTCGTTCCACTGAG
CGTCAGAGGTATCACTAGTATTACAGAGGTAAGTTATAACAGTCGCCTAACCC
