>Addgene plasmid #103314 | LSB-hsa-miR-196a-5p | depositor partial sequence | sequence record 195678 | hsa-miR-196a-5p target
CCCAACAACATGAAACTACCTA
