>Addgene plasmid #103314 | LSB-hsa-miR-196a-5p | addgene partial sequence | sequence record 270590 | mKate2-F 5'-ACCCGCTAAGAACCTCAAGA-3'
AGAATCAAGGAGGCCGACAAAGAGACATACGTCGAGCAGCACGAGGTGGCTGTGGCCAGATACTGCGACC
TCCCTAGCAAACTGGGGCACAAACTTAATTGAGAATTCTACCACCCAGCTTTCTTGTACAAAGTGGTACG
TCTCAAGACCAGAGGTCTCTGCTTGATGACTGCCCAACAACATGAAACTACCTACCCAACAACATGAAAC
TACCTACCCAACAACATGAAACTACCTACCCAACAACATGAAACTACCTACAACCAGAAGAGACCTGTGC
TTCACTCCTCAGGTGCAGGCTGCCTATCAGAAGGTGGTGGCTGGTGTGGCCAATGCCCTGGCTCACAAAT
ACCACTGAGATCTTTTTCCCTCTGCCAAAAATTATGGGGACATCATGAAGCCCCTTGAGCATCTGACTTC
TGGCTAATAAAGGAAATTTATTTTCATTGCAATAGTGTGTTGGAATTTTTTGTGTCTCTCACTCGGAAGG
ACATATGGGAGGGCAAATCATTTAAAACATCAGAATGAGTATTTGGTTTAGAGTTTGGCAACATATGCCC
ATATGCTGGCTGCCATGAACAAAGGTTGGCTATAAAGAGGTCATCAGTATATGAAACAGCCCCCTGCTGT
CCATTCCTTATTCCATAGAAAA
